Addgene plasmid #75937: MOK gRNA (BRDN0001145476)
Purpose: 3rd generation lentiviral gRNA plasmid targeting human MOK
Depositing lab: John Doench & David Root. Depositing organization: Broad Institute. Publication: Optimized sgRNA design to maximize activity and minimize off-target effects of CRISPR-Cas9. Doench JG, Fusi N, Sullender M, Hegde M, Vaimberg EW, Donovan KF, Smith I, Tothova Z, Wilen C, Orchard R, Virgin HW, Listgarten J, Root DE. Nat Biotechnol. 2016 Jan 18. doi: 10.1038/nbt.3437. PubMed 26780180.
Backbone
  Vector backbone: lentiGuide-Puro
  Backbone manufacturer: Zhang Lab (Addgene plasmid # 52963)
  Vector type: Mammalian Expression, Lentiviral, CRISPR
  Selectable markers: Puromycin
Growth in bacteria
  Bacterial resistance: Ampicillin, 100 μg/mL
  Growth temperature: 37°C
  Growth strain: DH5alpha
  Copy number: High Copy
Gene/Insert
  Gene/Insert name: MOK (alt names: MOK; NM_014226.2)
  gRNA/shRNA sequence: TACGAGAGATCCAAGCACTG
  Species: H. sapiens (human)
  Entrez Gene: MOK (a.k.a. RAGE, RAGE-1, RAGE1, STK30)
  Promoter: hU6
  Cloning method: Unknown
  Sequencing primers: 5′ U6-F; 3′ pS2-R
Terms and licenses: Academic/Nonprofit Terms; Industry Terms: Not Available to Industry
Depositor comments: The gRNA was designed to target the following Genbank reference sequence(s): NM_014226.2. Note that this plasmid does NOT contain Cas9. It should be used in conjunction with lentiCas9-Blast (Addgene #52962) or otherwise with cell lines already expressing Cas9. Browse the full kinome gRNA library at http://www.addgene.org/pooled-library/broadgpp-human-kinome/ or visit http://www.broadinstitute.org/rnai/public/ for detailed protocols and information.
How to cite: MOK gRNA (BRDN0001145476) was a gift from John Doench & David Root (Addgene plasmid # 75937 ; http://n2t.net/addgene:75937 ; RRID:Addgene_75937)
