[The description below was written by a language model from this plasmid's Addgene catalogue record and pLannotate feature annotations shown in this document.]
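Description:
MOK gRNA (BRDN0001145476) is a third-generation lentiviral CRISPR guide plasmid built on the lentiGuide-Puro backbone. It expresses a single guide RNA against human MOK (also known as RAGE, RAGE-1 or STK30), a kinase gene, and belongs to a human kinome gRNA collection. The plasmid is about 8.3 kb. In E. coli it replicates from a high-copy ColE1/pUC-type origin and is selected with ampicillin through the β-lactamase gene. An f1 origin, an SV40 origin and leftover lac, T7 and T3 cloning-vector elements are also annotated in the backbone.

The viral genome is transcribed from an RSV promoter fused to a truncated HIV-1 5' LTR, which makes packaging Tat-independent. It carries the Ψ packaging signal with a partial gag sequence, the Rev response element for nuclear export of the full-length RNA, and a cPPT/CTS. It ends in a ΔU3 self-inactivating 3' LTR followed by an SV40 polyadenylation signal. Two expression units sit between the LTRs. In the first, the human U6 RNA polymerase III promoter drives the MOK-specific spacer joined to the Streptococcus pyogenes Cas9 guide scaffold. In the second, the EF-1α core promoter with its intron A drives puromycin N-acetyltransferase, so transduced mammalian cells can be selected with puromycin. A WPRE downstream enhances transcript expression.

The plasmid does not encode Cas9. It is meant to be used with a separate Cas9 lentiviral vector or in cells that already express Cas9, typically to disrupt MOK by Cas9-directed cleavage. The cloning method is not stated in the record.
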