Features (pLannotate 1.2.2; 29 found; start..end, strand, type, name):
     14..80      +  CDS            small t antigen (fragment): SV40 (simian virus 40) small t antigen
    106..317     +  promoter       EF-1α core promoter: core promoter for human elongation factor EF-1α
    318..1256    +  intron         EF-1α intron A: intron upstream of the start codon of human EF-1α
   1278..1877    +  CDS            PuroR (fragment): puromycin N-acetyltransferase; pac from Streptomyces; confers resistance to puromycin
   1893..2481    +  misc_feature   WPRE: woodchuck hepatitis virus posttranscriptional regulatory element
   2532..2551    +  misc_feature   cPPT/CTS (fragment): central polypurine tract and central termination sequence of HIV-1
   2553..2786    +  LTR            3' LTR (ΔU3): self-inactivating 3' long terminal repeat (LTR) from HIV-1
   2864..2985    +  polyA_signal   SV40 poly(A) signal: SV40 polyadenylation signal
   3025..3160    +  rep_origin     SV40 ori: SV40 origin of replication
   3181..3199    -  promoter       T7 promoter: promoter for bacteriophage T7 RNA polymerase
   3207..3362    +  CDS            lacZα (fragment): LacZα fragment of β-galactosidase; lacZ fragment
   3367..3795    +  rep_origin     f1 ori (sequence partly withheld): f1 bacteriophage origin of replication; arrow indicates direction of (+) strand synthesis
   3848..3952    +  promoter       AmpR promoter: bla
   3953..4813    +  CDS            AmpR: β-lactamase; bla; confers resistance to ampicillin, carbenicillin, and related antibiotics
   4984..5572    +  rep_origin     ori: high-copy-number ColE1/pMB1/pBR322/pUC origin of replication
   5755..5847    +  CDS            lacI (fragment): lac repressor; lacI; The lac repressor binds to the lac operator to inhibit transcription in E. coli. This inhibition can be relieved by adding lactose or isopropyl-β-D-thiogalactopyranoside (IPTG).
   5860..5881    +  protein_bind   CAP binding site: CAP binding activates transcription in the presence of cAMP. E. coli catabolite activator protein
   5896..5926    +  promoter       lac promoter: promoter for the E. coli lac operon
   5934..5950    +  protein_bind   lac operator: The lac repressor binds to the lac operator to inhibit transcription in E. coli. This inhibition can be relieved by adding lactose or isopropyl-β-D-thiogalactopyranoside (IPTG). lac repressor encoded by lacI
   5995..6013    +  promoter       T3 promoter: promoter for bacteriophage T3 RNA polymerase
   6041..6267    +  promoter       RSV promoter: Rous sarcoma virus enhancer/promoter
   6268..6448    +  LTR            5' LTR (truncated): truncated 5' long terminal repeat (LTR) from HIV-1
   6495..6620    +  misc_feature   HIV-1 Ψ: packaging signal of human immunodeficiency virus type 1
   6604..6967    +  CDS            HIV-1 gag (fragment): gag protein from human immunodeficiency virus 1; gag
   7113..7346    +  misc_feature   RRE: The Rev response element (RRE) of HIV-1 allows for Rev-dependent mRNA export from the nucleus to the cytoplasm.
   7723..7749    +  CDS            Rev (fragment): human immunodeficiency virus 1 (HIV-1) Rev protein; rev; enhances nuclear export of unspliced and incompletely spliced viral mRNAs
   7753..7993    +  promoter       U6 promoter: RNA polymerase III promoter for human U6 snRNA
   8023..8098    +  misc_RNA       gRNA scaffold: guide RNA scaffold for the Streptococcus pyogenes CRISPR/Cas9 system
   8154..8271    +  misc_feature   cPPT/CTS: central polypurine tract and central termination sequence of HIV-1
>Addgene plasmid #75937 | MOK gRNA (BRDN0001145476) | addgene full sequence | sequence record 184862 | Addgene Assembled Sequence
CCCGGGTGCAAAGATGGATAAAGTTTTAAACAGAGAGGAATCTTTGCAGCTAATGGACCTTCTAGGTCTT
GAAAGGAGTGGGAATTGGCTCCGGTGCCCGTCAGTGGGCAGAGCGCACATCGCCCACAGTCCCCGAGAAG
TTGGGGGGAGGGGTCGGCAATTGATCCGGTGCCTAGAGAAGGTGGCGCGGGGTAAACTGGGAAAGTGATG
TCGTGTACTGGCTCCGCCTTTTTCCCGAGGGTGGGGGAGAACCGTATATAAGTGCAGTAGTCGCCGTGAA
CGTTCTTTTTCGCAACGGGTTTGCCGCCAGAACACAGGTAAGTGCCGTGTGTGGTTCCCGCGGGCCTGGC
CTCTTTACGGGTTATGGCCCTTGCGTGCCTTGAATTACTTCCACCTGGCTGCAGTACGTGATTCTTGATC
CCGAGCTTCGGGTTGGAAGTGGGTGGGAGAGTTCGAGGCCTTGCGCTTAAGGAGCCCCTTCGCCTCGTGC
TTGAGTTGAGGCCTGGCCTGGGCGCTGGGGCCGCCGCGTGCGAATCTGGTGGCACCTTCGCGCCTGTCTC
GCTGCTTTCGATAAGTCTCTAGCCATTTAAAATTTTTGATGACCTGCTGCGACGCTTTTTTTCTGGCAAG
ATAGTCTTGTAAATGCGGGCCAAGATCTGCACACTGGTATTTCGGTTTTTGGGGCCGCGGGCGGCGACGG
GGCCCGTGCGTCCCAGCGCACATGTTCGGCGAGGCGGGGCCTGCGAGCGCGGCCACCGAGAATCGGACGG
GGGTAGTCTCAAGCTGGCCGGCCTGCTCTGGTGCCTGGCCTCGCGCCGCCGTGTATCGCCCCGCCCTGGG
CGGCAAGGCTGGCCCGGTCGGCACCAGTTGCGTGAGCGGAAAGATGGCCGCTTCCCGGCCCTGCTGCAGG
GAGCTCAAAATGGAGGACGCGGCGCTCGGGAGAGCGGGCGGGTGAGTCACCCACACAAAGGAAAAGGGCC
TTTCCGTCCTCAGCCGTCGCTTCATGTGACTCCACGGAGTACCGGGCGCCGTCCAGGCACCTCGATTAGT
TCTCGAGCTTTTGGAGTACGTCGTCTTTAGGTTGGGGGGAGGGGTTTTATGCGATGGAGTTTCCCCACAC
TGAGTGGGTGGAGACTGAAGTTAGGCCAGCTTGGCACTTGATGTAATTCTCCTTGGAATTTGCCCTTTTT
GAGTTTGGATCTTGGTTCATTCTCAAGCCTCAGACAGTGGTTCAAAGTTTTTTTCTTCCATTTCAGGTGT
CGTGACGTACGGCCACCATGACCGAGTACAAGCCCACGGTGCGCCTCGCCACCCGCGACGACGTCCCCAG
GGCCGTACGCACCCTCGCCGCCGCGTTCGCCGACTACCCCGCCACGCGCCACACCGTCGATCCGGACCGC
CACATCGAGCGGGTCACCGAGCTGCAAGAACTCTTCCTCACGCGCGTCGGGCTCGACATCGGCAAGGTGT
GGGTCGCGGACGACGGCGCCGCCGTGGCGGTCTGGACCACGCCGGAGAGCGTCGAAGCGGGGGCGGTGTT
CGCCGAGATCGGCCCGCGCATGGCCGAGTTGAGCGGTTCCCGGCTGGCCGCGCAGCAACAGATGGAAGGC
CTCCTGGCGCCGCACCGGCCCAAGGAGCCCGCGTGGTTCCTGGCCACCGTCGGAGTCTCGCCCGACCACC
AGGGCAAGGGTCTGGGCAGCGCCGTCGTGCTCCCCGGAGTGGAGGCGGCCGAGCGCGCCGGGGTGCCCGC
CTTCCTGGAGACCTCCGCGCCCCGCAACCTCCCCTTCTACGAGCGGCTCGGCTTCACCGTCACCGCCGAC
GTCGAGGTGCCCGAAGGACCGCGCACCTGGTGCATGACCCGCAAGCCCGGTGCCTGAACGCGTTAAGTCG
ACAATCAACCTCTGGATTACAAAATTTGTGAAAGATTGACTGGTATTCTTAACTATGTTGCTCCTTTTAC
GCTATGTGGATACGCTGCTTTAATGCCTTTGTATCATGCTATTGCTTCCCGTATGGCTTTCATTTTCTCC
TCCTTGTATAAATCCTGGTTGCTGTCTCTTTATGAGGAGTTGTGGCCCGTTGTCAGGCAACGTGGCGTGG
TGTGCACTGTGTTTGCTGACGCAACCCCCACTGGTTGGGGCATTGCCACCACCTGTCAGCTCCTTTCCGG
GACTTTCGCTTTCCCCCTCCCTATTGCCACGGCGGAACTCATCGCCGCCTGCCTTGCCCGCTGCTGGACA
GGGGCTCGGCTGTTGGGCACTGACAATTCCGTGGTGTTGTCGGGGAAATCATCGTCCTTTCCTTGGCTGC
TCGCCTGTGTTGCCACCTGGATTCTGCGCGGGACGTCCTTCTGCTACGTCCCTTCGGCCCTCAATCCAGC
GGACCTTCCTTCCCGCGGCCTGCTGCCGGCTCTGCGGCCTCTTCCGCGTCTTCGCCTTCGCCCTCAGACG
AGTCGGATCTCCCTTTGGGCCGCCTCCCCGCGTCGACTTTAAGACCAATGACTTACAAGGCAGCTGTAGA
TCTTAGCCACTTTTTAAAAGAAAAGGGGGGACTGGAAGGGCTAATTCACTCCCAACGAAGACAAGATCTG
CTTTTTGCTTGTACTGGGTCTCTCTGGTTAGACCAGATCTGAGCCTGGGAGCTCTCTGGCTAACTAGGGA
ACCCACTGCTTAAGCCTCAATAAAGCTTGCCTTGAGTGCTTCAAGTAGTGTGTGCCCGTCTGTTGTGTGA
CTCTGGTAACTAGAGATCCCTCAGACCCTTTTAGTCAGTGTGGAAAATCTCTAGCAGTACGTATAGTAGT
TCATGTCATCTTATTATTCAGTATTTATAACTTGCAAAGAAATGAATATCAGAGAGTGAGAGGAACTTGT
TTATTGCAGCTTATAATGGTTACAAATAAAGCAATAGCATCACAAATTTCACAAATAAAGCATTTTTTTC
ACTGCATTCTAGTTGTGGTTTGTCCAAACTCATCAATGTATCTTATCATGTCTGGCTCTAGCTATCCCGC
CCCTAACTCCGCCCATCCCGCCCCTAACTCCGCCCAGTTCCGCCCATTCTCCGCCCCATGGCTGACTAAT
TTTTTTTATTTATGCAGAGGCCGAGGCCGCCTCGGCCTCTGAGCTATTCCAGAAGTAGTGAGGAGGCTTT
TTTGGAGGCCTAGGGACGTACCCAATTCGCCCTATAGTGAGTCGTATTACGCGCGCTCACTGGCCGTCGT
TTTACAACGTCGTGACTGGGAAAACCCTGGCGTTACCCAACTTAATCGCCTTGCAGCACATCCCCCTTTC
GCCAGCTGGCGTAATAGCGAAGAGGCCCGCACCGATCGCCCTTCCCAACAGTTGCGCAGCCTGAATGGCG
AATGGG
[124 nt withheld, positions 3367-3490]
C
[91 nt withheld, positions 3492-3582]
A
[49 nt withheld, positions 3584-3632]
CCTTTGACGTTGGAGTCCACGTTCTTT
[37 nt withheld, positions 3660-3696]
ACCCTATCTCGGTCTATTCTTTTGATTTATAAGGGATTTTGCCGATTTCGGCCTATTGGTTAAAAAATGA
GCTGATTTAACAAAAATTTAACGCGAATTTTAACAAAATATTAACGCTTACAATTTAGGTGGCACTTTTC
GGGGAAATGTGCGCGGAACCCCTATTTGTTTATTTTTCTAAATACATTCAAATATGTATCCGCTCATGAG
ACAATAACCCTGATAAATGCTTCAATAATATTGAAAAAGGAAGAGTATGAGTATTCAACATTTCCGTGTC
GCCCTTATTCCCTTTTTTGCGGCATTTTGCCTTCCTGTTTTTGCTCACCCAGAAACGCTGGTGAAAGTAA
AAGATGCTGAAGATCAGTTGGGTGCACGAGTGGGTTACATCGAACTGGATCTCAACAGCGGTAAGATCCT
TGAGAGTTTTCGCCCCGAAGAACGTTTTCCAATGATGAGCACTTTTAAAGTTCTGCTATGTGGCGCGGTA
TTATCCCGTATTGACGCCGGGCAAGAGCAACTCGGTCGCCGCATACACTATTCTCAGAATGACTTGGTTG
AGTACTCACCAGTCACAGAAAAGCATCTTACGGATGGCATGACAGTAAGAGAATTATGCAGTGCTGCCAT
AACCATGAGTGATAACACTGCGGCCAACTTACTTCTGACAACGATCGGAGGACCGAAGGAGCTAACCGCT
TTTTTGCACAACATGGGGGATCATGTAACTCGCCTTGATCGTTGGGAACCGGAGCTGAATGAAGCCATAC
CAAACGACGAGCGTGACACCACGATGCCTGTAGCAATGGCAACAACGTTGCGCAAACTATTAACTGGCGA
ACTACTTACTCTAGCTTCCCGGCAACAATTAATAGACTGGATGGAGGCGGATAAAGTTGCAGGACCACTT
CTGCGCTCGGCCCTTCCGGCTGGCTGGTTTATTGCTGATAAATCTGGAGCCGGTGAGCGTGGGTCTCGCG
GTATCATTGCAGCACTGGGGCCAGATGGTAAGCCCTCCCGTATCGTAGTTATCTACACGACGGGGAGTCA
GGCAACTATGGATGAACGAAATAGACAGATCGCTGAGATAGGTGCCTCACTGATTAAGCATTGGTAACTG
TCAGACCAAGTTTACTCATATATACTTTAGATTGATTTAAAACTTCATTTTTAATTTAAAAGGATCTAGG
TGAAGATCCTTTTTGATAATCTCATGACCAAAATCCCTTAACGTGAGTTTTCGTTCCACTGAGCGTCAGA
CCCCGTAGAAAAGATCAAAGGATCTTCTTGAGATCCTTTTTTTCTGCGCGTAATCTGCTGCTTGCAAACA
AAAAAACCACCGCTACCAGCGGTGGTTTGTTTGCCGGATCAAGAGCTACCAACTCTTTTTCCGAAGGTAA
CTGGCTTCAGCAGAGCGCAGATACCAAATACTGTTCTTCTAGTGTAGCCGTAGTTAGGCCACCACTTCAA
GAACTCTGTAGCACCGCCTACATACCTCGCTCTGCTAATCCTGTTACCAGTGGCTGCTGCCAGTGGCGAT
AAGTCGTGTCTTACCGGGTTGGACTCAAGACGATAGTTACCGGATAAGGCGCAGCGGTCGGGCTGAACGG
GGGGTTCGTGCACACAGCCCAGCTTGGAGCGAACGACCTACACCGAACTGAGATACCTACAGCGTGAGCT
ATGAGAAAGCGCCACGCTTCCCGAAGGGAGAAAGGCGGACAGGTATCCGGTAAGCGGCAGGGTCGGAACA
GGAGAGCGCACGAGGGAGCTTCCAGGGGGAAACGCCTGGTATCTTTATAGTCCTGTCGGGTTTCGCCACC
TCTGACTTGAGCGTCGATTTTTGTGATGCTCGTCAGGGGGGCGGAGCCTATGGAAAAACGCCAGCAACGC
GGCCTTTTTACGGTTCCTGGCCTTTTGCTGGCCTTTTGCTCACATGTTCTTTCCTGCGTTATCCCCTGAT
TCTGTGGATAACCGTATTACCGCCTTTGAGTGAGCTGATACCGCTCGCCGCAGCCGAACGACCGAGCGCA
GCGAGTCAGTGAGCGAGGAAGCGGAAGAGCGCCCAATACGCAAACCGCCTCTCCCCGCGCGTTGGCCGAT
TCATTAATGCAGCTGGCACGACAGGTTTCCCGACTGGAAAGCGGGCAGTGAGCGCAACGCAATTAATGTG
AGTTAGCTCACTCATTAGGCACCCCAGGCTTTACACTTTATGCTTCCGGCTCGTATGTTGTGTGGAATTG
TGAGCGGATAACAATTTCACACAGGAAACAGCTATGACCATGATTACGCCAAGCGCGCAATTAACCCTCA
CTAAAGGGAACAAAAGCTGGAGCTGCAAGCTTAATGTAGTCTTATGCAATACTCTTGTAGTCTTGCAACA
TGGTAACGATGAGTTAGCAACATGCCTTACAAGGAGAGAAAAAGCACCGTGCATGCCGATTGGTGGAAGT
AAGGTGGTACGATCGTGCCTTATTAGGAAGGCAACAGACGGGTCTGACATGGATTGGACGAACCACTGAA
TTGCCGCATTGCAGAGATATTGTATTTAAGTGCCTAGCTCGATACATAAACGGGTCTCTCTGGTTAGACC
AGATCTGAGCCTGGGAGCTCTCTGGCTAACTAGGGAACCCACTGCTTAAGCCTCAATAAAGCTTGCCTTG
AGTGCTTCAAGTAGTGTGTGCCCGTCTGTTGTGTGACTCTGGTAACTAGAGATCCCTCAGACCCTTTTAG
TCAGTGTGGAAAATCTCTAGCAGTGGCGCCCGAACAGGGACTTGAAAGCGAAAGGGAAACCAGAGGAGCT
CTCTCGACGCAGGACTCGGCTTGCTGAAGCGCGCACGGCAAGAGGCGAGGGGCGGCGACTGGTGAGTACG
CCAAAAATTTTGACTAGCGGAGGCTAGAAGGAGAGAGATGGGTGCGAGAGCGTCAGTATTAAGCGGGGGA
GAATTAGATCGCGATGGGAAAAAATTCGGTTAAGGCCAGGGGGAAAGAAAAAATATAAATTAAAACATAT
AGTATGGGCAAGCAGGGAGCTAGAACGATTCGCAGTTAATCCTGGCCTGTTAGAAACATCAGAAGGCTGT
AGACAAATACTGGGACAGCTACAACCATCCCTTCAGACAGGATCAGAAGAACTTAGATCATTATATAATA
CAGTAGCAACCCTCTATTGTGTGCATCAAAGGATAGAGATAAAAGACACCAAGGAAGCTTTAGACAAGAT
AGAGGAAGAGCAAAACAAAAGTAAGACCACCGCACAGCAAGCGGCCGCTGATCTTCAGACCTGGAGGAGG
AGATATGAGGGACAATTGGAGAAGTGAATTATATAAATATAAAGTAGTAAAAATTGAACCATTAGGAGTA
GCACCCACCAAGGCAAAGAGAAGAGTGGTGCAGAGAGAAAAAAGAGCAGTGGGAATAGGAGCTTTGTTCC
TTGGGTTCTTGGGAGCAGCAGGAAGCACTATGGGCGCAGCGTCAATGACGCTGACGGTACAGGCCAGACA
ATTATTGTCTGGTATAGTGCAGCAGCAGAACAATTTGCTGAGGGCTATTGAGGCGCAACAGCATCTGTTG
CAACTCACAGTCTGGGGCATCAAGCAGCTCCAGGCAAGAATCCTGGCTGTGGAAAGATACCTAAAGGATC
AACAGCTCCTGGGGATTTGGGGTTGCTCTGGAAAACTCATTTGCACCACTGCTGTGCCTTGGAATGCTAG
TTGGAGTAATAAATCTCTGGAACAGATTTGGAATCACACGACCTGGATGGAGTGGGACAGAGAAATTAAC
AATTACACAAGCTTAATACACTCCTTAATTGAAGAATCGCAAAACCAGCAAGAAAAGAATGAACAAGAAT
TATTGGAATTAGATAAATGGGCAAGTTTGTGGAATTGGTTTAACATAACAAATTGGCTGTGGTATATAAA
ATTATTCATAATGATAGTAGGAGGCTTGGTAGGTTTAAGAATAGTTTTTGCTGTACTTTCTATAGTGAAT
AGAGTTAGGCAGGGATATTCACCATTATCGTTTCAGACCCACCTCCCAACCCCGAGGGGACCCAGAGAGG
GCCTATTTCCCATGATTCCTTCATATTTGCATATACGATACAAGGCTGTTAGAGAGATAATTAGAATTAA
TTTGACTGTAAACACAAAGATATTAGTACAAAATACGTGACGTAGAAAGTAATAATTTCTTGGGTAGTTT
GCAGTTTTAAAATTATGTTTTAAAATGGACTATCATATGCTTACCGTAACTTGAAAGTATTTCGATTTCT
TGGCTTTATATATCTTGTGGAAAGGACGAAACACCGTACGAGAGATCCAAGCACTGGTTTTAGAGCTAGA
AATAGCAAGTTAAAATAAGGCTAGTCCGTTATCAACTTGAAAAAGTGGCACCGAGTCGGTGCTTTTTTAA
GCTTGGCGTAACTAGATCTTGAGACAAATGGCAGTATTCATCCACAATTTTAAAAGAAAAGGGGGGATTG
GGGGGTACAGTGCAGGGGAAAGAATAGTAGACATAATAGCAACAGACATACAAACTAAAGAATTACAAAA
ACAAATTACAAAAATTCAAAATTTTCGGGTTTATTACAGGGACAGCAGAGATCCACTTTGGCGCCGGCTC
GAGGGGG
