>Addgene plasmid #75937 | MOK gRNA (BRDN0001145476) | depositor partial sequence | sequence record 143397 | Target Sequence
TACGAGAGATCCAAGCACTG
