>Addgene plasmid #75937 | MOK gRNA (BRDN0001145476) | addgene partial sequence | sequence record 184861 | hU6-F
CGTGACGTAGAAAGTAATAATTTCTTGGGTAGTTTGCAGTTTTAAAATTATGTTTTAAAATGGACTATCA
TATGCTTACCGTAACTTGAAAGTATTTCGATTTCTTGGCTTTATATATCTTGTGGAAAGGACGAAACACC
GTACGAGAGATCCAAGCACTGGTTTTAGAGCTAGAAATAGCAAGTTAAAATAAGGCTAGTCCGTTATCAA
CTTGAAAAAGTGGCACCGAGTCGGTGCTTTTTTAAGCTTGGCGTAACTAGATCTTGAGACAAATGGCAGT
ATTCATCCACAATTTTAAAAGAAAAGGGGGGATTGGGGGGTACAGTGCAGGGGAAAGAATAGTAGACATA
ATAGCAACAGACATACAAACTAAAGAATTACAAAAACAAATTACAAAAATTCAAAATTTTCGGGTTTATT
ACAGGGACAGCAGAGATCCACTTTGGCGCCGGCTCGAGGGGGCCCGGGTGCAAAGATGGATAAAGTTTTA
AACAGAGAGGAATCTTTGCAGCTAATGGACCTTCTAGGTCTTGAAAGGAGTGGGAATTGGCTCCGGTGCC
CGTCAGTGGG
